LOCUS       Exported 7570 bp ds-DNA circular SYN 23-NOV-2021
DEFINITION  Expression of sgRNA under Ae. albopictus U6 (AALF029744) promoter.
ACCESSION   .
VERSION     .
KEYWORDS    pLib6.4-Aalb_744
SOURCE      synthetic DNA construct
  ORGANISM  synthetic DNA construct
REFERENCE   1 (bases 1 to 7570)
  AUTHORS   Viswanatha R, Mameli E, Rodiger J, Merckaert P, Feitosa-Suntheimer
            F, Colpitts TM, Mohr SE, Hu Y, Perrimon N
  TITLE     Bioinformatic and cell-based tools for pooled CRISPR knockout
            screening in mosquitos
  JOURNAL   bioRxiv 2021.03.29.437496v2
REFERENCE   2 (bases 1 to 7570)
  AUTHORS   .
  TITLE     Direct Submission
  JOURNAL   Exported Nov 23, 2021 from SnapGene Server 1.1.58
            http://www.snapgene.com
FEATURES             Location/Qualifiers
     source          1..7570
                     /organism="synthetic DNA construct"
                     /mol_type="other DNA"
     primer_bind     complement(10..28)
                     /label=pBRforEco
                     /note="pBR322 vectors, upsteam of EcoRI site, forward
                     primer"
     promoter        96..200
                     /gene="bla"
                     /label=AmpR promoter
     CDS             201..1061
                     /codon_start=1
                     /gene="bla"
                     /product="beta-lactamase"
                     /label=AmpR
                     /note="confers resistance to ampicillin, carbenicillin, and
                     related antibiotics"
                     /translation="MSIQHFRVALIPFFAAFCLPVFAHPETLVKVKDAEDQLGARVGYI
                     ELDLNSGKILESFRPEERFPMMSTFKVLLCGAVLSRIDAGQEQLGRRIHYSQNDLVEYS
                     PVTEKHLTDGMTVRELCSAAITMSDNTAANLLLTTIGGPKELTAFLHNMGDHVTRLDRW
                     EPELNEAIPNDERDTTMPVAMATTLRKLLTGELLTLASRQQLIDWMEADKVAGPLLRSA
                     LPAGWFIADKSGAGERGSRGIIAALGPDGKPSRIVVIYTTGSQATMDERNRQIAEIGAS
                     LIKHW"
     primer_bind     complement(419..438)
                     /label=Amp-R
                     /note="Ampicillin resistance gene, reverse primer"
     rep_origin      1232..1820
                     /direction=RIGHT
                     /label=ori
                     /note="high-copy-number ColE1/pMB1/pBR322/pUC origin of
                     replication"
     primer_bind     1721..1740
                     /label=pBR322ori-F
                     /note="pBR322 origin, forward primer"
     primer_bind     1974..1991
                     /label=L4440
                     /note="L4440 vector, forward primer"
     protein_bind    2108..2129
                     /label=CAP binding site
                     /bound_moiety="E. coli catabolite activator protein"
                     /note="CAP binding activates transcription in the presence
                     of cAMP."
     promoter        2144..2174
                     /label=lac promoter
                     /note="promoter for the E. coli lac operon"
     protein_bind    2182..2198
                     /label=lac operator
                     /bound_moiety="lac repressor encoded by lacI"
                     /note="The lac repressor binds to the lac operator to
                     inhibit transcription in E. coli. This inhibition can be
                     relieved by adding lactose or
                     isopropyl-beta-D-thiogalactopyranoside (IPTG)."
     primer_bind     2187..2209
                     /label=M13/pUC Reverse
                     /note="In lacZ gene"
     primer_bind     2206..2222
                     /label=M13 rev
                     /note="common sequencing primer, one of multiple similar
                     variants"
     primer_bind     2206..2222
                     /label=M13 Reverse
                     /note="In lacZ gene. Also called M13-rev"
     protein_bind    2276..2309
                     /label=attB
                     /bound_moiety="phage phi-C31 integrase"
                     /note="minimal attB site for the phi-C31 integrase (Groth
                     et al., 2000)"
     misc_RNA        2539..2614
                     /label=gRNA scaffold
                     /note="guide RNA scaffold for the Streptococcus pyogenes
                     CRISPR/Cas9 system"
     promoter        2853..5362
                     /label=Ac5 promoter
                     /note="Drosophila melanogaster actin 5C promoter"
     CDS             5394..6110
                     /codon_start=1
                     /product="the original enhanced GFP (Yang et al., 1996)"
                     /label=EGFP
                     /note="mammalian codon-optimized"
                     /translation="MVSKGEELFTGVVPILVELDGDVNGHKFSVSGEGEGDATYGKLTL
                     KFICTTGKLPVPWPTLVTTLTYGVQCFSRYPDHMKQHDFFKSAMPEGYVQERTIFFKGD
                     GNYKTRAEVKFEGDTLVNRIELKGIDFKEDGNILGHKLEYNYNSHNVYIMADKQKNGIK
                     VNFKIRHNIEDGSVQLADHYQQNTPIGDGPVLLPDNHYLSTQSALSKDPNEKRDHMVLL
                     EFVTAAGITLGMDELYK"
     primer_bind     complement(5439..5460)
                     /label=EGFP-N
                     /note="EGFP, reverse primer"
     primer_bind     6047..6068
                     /label=EGFP-C
                     /note="EGFP, forward primer"
     CDS             6114..6167
                     /codon_start=1
                     /product="2A peptide from Thosea asigna virus capsid
                     protein"
                     /label=T2A
                     /note="Eukaryotic ribosomes fail to insert a peptide bond
                     between the Gly and Pro residues, yielding separate
                     polypeptides."
                     /translation="EGRGSLLTCGDVEENPGP"
     CDS             6192..6791
                     /codon_start=1
                     /gene="pac from Streptomyces alboniger"
                     /product="puromycin N-acetyltransferase"
                     /label=PuroR
                     /note="confers resistance to puromycin"
                     /translation="MTEYKPTVRLATRDDVPRAVRTLAAAFADYPATRHTVDPDRHIER
                     VTELQELFLTRVGLDIGKVWVADDGAAVAVWTTPESVEAGAVFAEIGPRMAELSGSRLA
                     AQQQMEGLLAPHRPKEPAWFLATVGVSPDHQGKGLGSAVVLPGVEAAERAGVPAFLETS
                     APRNLPFYERLGFTVTADVEVPEGPRTWCMTRKPGA"
     primer_bind     complement(6192..6211)
                     /label=Puro-R
                     /note="Puromycin resistance gene, reverse primer. Also
                     called puro-variant-R"
     primer_bind     6688..6708
                     /label=Puro-F
                     /note="Puromycin resistance gene, forward primer"
     polyA_signal    6799..6933
                     /label=SV40 poly(A) signal
                     /note="SV40 polyadenylation signal"
     primer_bind     complement(6823..6842)
                     /label=EBV-rev
                     /note="SV40 polyA terminator, reverse primer"
     primer_bind     6877..6896
                     /label=SV40pA-R
                     /note="SV40 polyA, reverse primer"
     protein_bind    7127..7160
                     /label=attB
                     /bound_moiety="phage phi-C31 integrase"
                     /note="minimal attB site for the phi-C31 integrase (Groth
                     et al., 2000)"
     primer_bind     complement(7176..7193)
                     /label=M13 Forward
                     /note="In lacZ gene. Also called M13-F20 or M13 (-21)
                     Forward"
     primer_bind     complement(7176..7192)
                     /label=M13 fwd
                     /note="common sequencing primer, one of multiple similar
                     variants"
     primer_bind     complement(7185..7207)
                     /label=M13/pUC Forward
                     /note="In lacZ gene"
     primer_bind     complement(7401..7420)
                     /label=pRS-marker
                     /note="pRS vectors, use to sequence yeast selectable
                     marker"
     primer_bind     7520..7542
                     /label=pGEX 3'
                     /note="pGEX vectors, reverse primer"
ORIGIN
        1 gacgaaaggg cctcgtgata cgcctatttt tataggttaa tgtcatgata ataatggttt
       61 cttagacgtc aggtggcact tttcggggaa atgtgcgcgg aacccctatt tgtttatttt
      121 tctaaataca ttcaaatatg tatccgctca tgagacaata accctgataa atgcttcaat
      181 aatattgaaa aaggaagagt atgagtattc aacatttccg tgtcgccctt attccctttt
      241 ttgcggcatt ttgccttcct gtttttgctc acccagaaac gctggtgaaa gtaaaagatg
      301 ctgaagatca gttgggtgca cgagtgggtt acatcgaact ggatctcaac agcggtaaga
      361 tccttgagag ttttcgcccc gaagaacgtt ttccaatgat gagcactttt aaagttctgc
      421 tatgtggcgc ggtattatcc cgtattgacg ccgggcaaga gcaactcggt cgccgcatac
      481 actattctca gaatgacttg gttgagtact caccagtcac agaaaagcat cttacggatg
      541 gcatgacagt aagagaatta tgcagtgctg ccataaccat gagtgataac actgcggcca
      601 acttacttct gacaacgatc ggaggaccga aggagctaac cgcttttttg cacaacatgg
      661 gggatcatgt aactcgcctt gatcgttggg aaccggagct gaatgaagcc ataccaaacg
      721 acgagcgtga caccacgatg cctgtagcaa tggcaacaac gttgcgcaaa ctattaactg
      781 gcgaactact tactctagct tcccggcaac aattaataga ctggatggag gcggataaag
      841 ttgcaggacc acttctgcgc tcggcccttc cggctggctg gtttattgct gataaatctg
      901 gagccggtga gcgtgggtct cgcggtatca ttgcagcact ggggccagat ggtaagccct
      961 cccgtatcgt agttatctac acgacgggga gtcaggcaac tatggatgaa cgaaatagac
     1021 agatcgctga gataggtgcc tcactgatta agcattggta actgtcagac caagtttact
     1081 catatatact ttagattgat ttaaaacttc atttttaatt taaaaggatc taggtgaaga
     1141 tcctttttga taatctcatg accaaaatcc cttaacgtga gttttcgttc cactgagcgt
     1201 cagaccccgt agaaaagatc aaaggatctt cttgagatcc tttttttctg cgcgtaatct
     1261 gctgcttgca aacaaaaaaa ccaccgctac cagcggtggt ttgtttgccg gatcaagagc
     1321 taccaactct ttttccgaag gtaactggct tcagcagagc gcagatacca aatactgttc
     1381 ttctagtgta gccgtagtta ggccaccact tcaagaactc tgtagcaccg cctacatacc
     1441 tcgctctgct aatcctgtta ccagtggctg ctgccagtgg cgataagtcg tgtcttaccg
     1501 ggttggactc aagacgatag ttaccggata aggcgcagcg gtcgggctga acggggggtt
     1561 cgtgcacaca gcccagcttg gagcgaacga cctacaccga actgagatac ctacagcgtg
     1621 agctatgaga aagcgccacg cttcccgaag ggagaaaggc ggacaggtat ccggtaagcg
     1681 gcagggtcgg aacaggagag cgcacgaggg agcttccagg gggaaacgcc tggtatcttt
     1741 atagtcctgt cgggtttcgc cacctctgac ttgagcgtcg atttttgtga tgctcgtcag
     1801 gggggcggag cctatggaaa aacgccagca acgcggcctt tttacggttc ctggcctttt
     1861 gctggccttt tgctcacatg ttctttcctg cgttatcccc tgattctgtg gataaccgta
     1921 ttaccgcctt tgagtgagct gataccgctc gccgcagccg aacgaccgag cgcagcgagt
     1981 cagtgagcga ggaagcggaa gagcgcccaa tacgcaaacc gcctctcccc gcgcgttggc
     2041 cgattcatta atgcagctgg cacgacaggt ttcccgactg gaaagcgggc agtgagcgca
     2101 acgcaattaa tgtgagttag ctcactcatt aggcacccca ggctttacac tttatgcttc
     2161 cggctcgtat gttgtgtgga attgtgagcg gataacaatt tcacacagga aacagctatg
     2221 accatgatta cgccaagctt gcatgcctgc aggtcgactc tagaggatcc cccgggtgcc
     2281 agggcgtgcc cttgggctcc ccgggcgcgt acttcgaaca aattcttaca gccaacacac
     2341 gcgcacgcgg atgttcacta acaggtatac gtttatcgct tcatgcattc attctcgtcg
     2401 agtacccgga ctgtttgcct ggacagcagt gttcggtaag tggcatatcg ccgtctattc
     2461 atcgctagca ccattttgat ggctgcctgt tatatatact gggtttttcg ttctccgctc
     2521 gggtcttcga gaagacctgt tttagagcta gaaatagcaa gttaaaataa ggctagtccg
     2581 ttatcaactt gaaaaagtgg caccgagtcg gtgctttttt ttgtgaatct tcactacgtg
     2641 atggctggcg tgcatatttt tttgcctacc tggagcctga gagttgttca ataaaataaa
     2701 aatgtttcgt ttttttgctt tcgccagtat ttattatttt tcatcaatat gtattcaatt
     2761 tggtatgtat ttagtaattg taatatatag acaaggtacc cagcatgcaa ttctatattc
     2821 taaaaacaca aatgatactt ctaaaaaaaa atcatgaatg gcatcaactc tgaatcaaat
     2881 ctttgcagat gcacctactt ctcatttcca ctgtcacatc atttttccag atctcgctgc
     2941 ctgttatgtg gcccacaaac caagacacgt tttatggcca ttaaagctgg ctgatcgtcg
     3001 ccaaacacca aatacataat gaatatgtac acattcgaga aagaagcgat caaagaagca
     3061 tcttcgggcg gagtaggaga atgcggagga gaaggagaac gagctgatct agtatctctc
     3121 cacaatccaa tgccaactga ccaactggcc atattcggag caatttgaag ccaatttcca
     3181 tcgcctggcg atcgctccat tcttggctat atgtttttca ccgttacccg gggccatttt
     3241 caaagactcg tcggcaagat aagattgtgt cactcgctgt ctctcttcat ttgtcgaaga
     3301 atgctgagga atttcgcgat gacgtcggcg agtattttga agaatgagaa taatttgtat
     3361 ttatacgaaa atcagttagt ggaattttct acaaaaacat gttatctata gataattttg
     3421 ttgcaaaata tgttgactat gacaaagatt gtatgtatat acctttaatg tattctcatt
     3481 ttcttatgta tttataatgg caatgatgat actgatgata ttttaagatg atgccagacc
     3541 aaaaggcttg aatttctgcg tcttttgccg aacgcagtgc atgtgcaatt gttgtttttt
     3601 ggaatattca attttcggac tgtccgcttt gatttcagtt tcttggctta ttcaaaaagc
     3661 aaagtaaagc caaaaaagcg agatggcaat accaaatgcg gcaaaacggt agtggaagga
     3721 aaggggtgcg gggcagcgga aggaagggtg gggcggggcg tggcggggtc tgtggctggg
     3781 cgcgacgtca ccgacgttgg agccactcct ttgaccatgt gtgcgtgtgt gtattattcg
     3841 tgtctcgcca ctcgccggtt gtttttttct ttttatgctg cgctctctct agcgccatct
     3901 cgcttacgca tgctcaacgc accgcatgtt gccgtttcct tttatgcgtc attttggctc
     3961 gaaataggca attatttaaa caaagattag tcaacgaaaa cgctaaaata aataagtcta
     4021 caatatggtt acttattgcc atgtgtgtgc agccaacgat agcaacaaaa gcaacaacac
     4081 aggtggcttt ccctctttca ctttttgttt gcaagccgcg tgcgagcaag acggcacgac
     4141 cggcaaacgc aattacgctg acaaagagca gacgaagttt tggcgaaaaa catcaaggcg
     4201 cctgatacga atgcatttgc aataacaatt gcgatattta atattgttta tgaagctgtt
     4261 tgacttcaaa acacacaaaa aaaaaaataa aacaaattat ttgaaagaga attaggaatc
     4321 ggacgcttat cgttagggta acaacaagaa atgcttactg agtcacagcc tctggaaaac
     4381 tgccgcaagc cagagagaga gagaaaaaga gggagagcag cttagaccgc atgtgcttgt
     4441 gtgtgaggcg tctctctctt cgtctctgtt gcgcaaacgc atagactgca ctgaaaaaat
     4501 cgattaccta ttttttatga atgaatattt gcactattac tattcaaaac tattaagata
     4561 gcaatcacat tcaatagcca aatactatac cacctgagcg atgcaacgaa atgatcaatt
     4621 tgagcaaaaa tgctgcatat ttaggacggc atcattatag aaatgcttct tgctgtgtac
     4681 ttttctctcg tctggcagct gtttcgccgt tattgttaaa accggcttaa gttaggtgtg
     4741 ttttctacga ctagtgaatg ccctactaga agatgtgtgt tgcacaaaat gtccctggaa
     4801 taaccaattt gaagtgcaga tagcagtaaa cgtaagctaa tatgaatatt atttaactgt
     4861 aatgttttaa tatcgctgga cattactaat aaacccacta taaacacatg tacatatgta
     4921 tgttttggca tacaatgagt agttggggaa aaaatgtgta aaagcaccgt gaccatcaca
     4981 gcataaagat aaccagctga agtatcgaat atgagtaacc cccaaattga atcacatgcc
     5041 gcaactgata ggacccatgg aagtacactc ttcatggcga tatacaagac acacacaagc
     5101 acgaacaccc agttgcggag gaaattctcc gtaaatgaaa acccaatcgg cgaacaattc
     5161 atacccatat atggtaaaag ttttgaacgc gacttgagag cggagagcat tgcggctgat
     5221 aaggttttag cgctaagcgg gctttataaa acgggctgcg ggaccagttt tcatatcact
     5281 accgtttgag ttcttgtgct gtgtggatac tcctcccgac acaaagccgc tccatcagcc
     5341 agcagtcgtc taatccagag accccggatc caggaattcg cccttgttta aacatggtga
     5401 gcaagggcga ggagctgttc accggggtgg tgcccatcct ggtcgagctg gacggcgacg
     5461 taaacggcca caagttcagc gtgtccggcg agggcgaggg cgatgccacc tacggcaagc
     5521 tgaccctgaa gttcatctgc accaccggca agctgcccgt gccctggccc accctcgtga
     5581 ccaccctgac ctacggcgtg cagtgcttca gccgctaccc cgaccacatg aagcagcacg
     5641 acttcttcaa gtccgccatg cccgaaggct acgtccagga gcgcaccatc ttcttcaagg
     5701 gcgacggcaa ctacaagacc cgcgccgagg tgaagttcga gggcgacacc ctggtgaacc
     5761 gcatcgagct gaagggcatc gacttcaagg aggacggcaa catcctgggg cacaagctgg
     5821 agtacaacta caacagccac aacgtctata tcatggccga caagcagaag aacggcatca
     5881 aggtgaactt caagatccgc cacaacatcg aggacggcag cgtgcagctc gccgaccact
     5941 accagcagaa cacccccatc ggcgacggcc ccgtgctgct gcccgacaac cactacctga
     6001 gcacccagtc cgccctgagc aaagacccca acgagaagcg cgatcacatg gtcctgctgg
     6061 agttcgtgac cgccgccggg atcactctcg gcatggacga gctgtacaag cttgagggca
     6121 gaggaagcct tctaacatgc ggtgacgtgg aggagaatcc cggccctgct agcggtagcg
     6181 gcagcggtag catgaccgag tacaagccca cggtgcgcct cgccacccgc gacgacgtcc
     6241 cccgggccgt acgcaccctc gccgccgcgt tcgccgacta ccccgccacg cgccacaccg
     6301 tcgacccgga ccgccacatc gagcgggtca ccgagctgca agaactcttc ctcacgcgcg
     6361 tcgggctcga catcggcaag gtgtgggtcg cggacgacgg cgccgcggtg gcggtctgga
     6421 ccacgccgga gagcgtcgaa gcgggggcgg tgttcgccga gatcggcccg cgcatggccg
     6481 agttgagcgg ttcccggctg gccgcgcagc aacagatgga aggcctcctg gcgccgcacc
     6541 ggcccaagga gcccgcgtgg ttcctggcca ccgtcggcgt ctcgcccgac caccagggca
     6601 agggtctggg cagcgccgtc gtgctccccg gagtggaggc ggccgagcgc gccggggtgc
     6661 ccgccttcct ggagacctcc gcgccccgca acctcccctt ctacgagcgg ctcggcttca
     6721 ccgtcaccgc cgacgtcgag gtgcccgaag gaccgcgcac ctggtgcatg acccgcaagc
     6781 ccggtgcctg actcgaggga tccagacatg ataagataca ttgatgagtt tggacaaacc
     6841 acaactagaa tgcagtgaaa aaaatgcttt atttgtgaaa tttgtgatgc tattgcttta
     6901 tttgtaacca ttataagctg caataaacaa gttaacaaca acaattgcat tcattttatg
     6961 tttcaggttc agggggaggt gtgggaggtt ttttaaagca agtaaaacct ctacaaatgt
     7021 ggtatggctg attatgatca gtcgaccgat gcccttgaga gccttcaacc cagtcagctc
     7081 cttccggtgg gcgcggggca tgactatcgt cgccgcactt atggtacgcg cccggggagc
     7141 ccaagggcac gccctggcac ccgaagggcg aattcactgg ccgtcgtttt acaacgtcgt
     7201 gactgggaaa accctggcgt tacccaactt aatcgccttg cagcacatcc ccctttcgcc
     7261 agctggcgta atagcgaaga ggcccgcacc gatcgccctt cccaacagtt gcgcagcctg
     7321 aatggcgaat ggcgcctgat gcggtatttt ctccttacgc atctgtgcgg tatttcacac
     7381 cgcatatggt gcactctcag tacaatctgc tctgatgccg catagttaag ccagccccga
     7441 cacccgccaa cacccgctga cgcgccctga cgggcttgtc tgctcccggc atccgcttac
     7501 agacaagctg tgaccgtctc cgggagctgc atgtgtcaga ggttttcacc gtcatcaccg
     7561 aaacgcgcga
//
