[The description below was written by a language model from this plasmid's Addgene catalogue record and the feature table of its GenBank file.]
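Description:
pLib6.4-Aalb_744 is a 7.57 kb empty sgRNA library backbone built on pUC19 for CRISPR work in mosquito and other insect cells. It is propagated in E. coli as a high-copy plasmid through the ColE1/pUC origin and selected with ampicillin via the bla gene. Remnants of the pUC lac promoter/operator region and M13 primer sites flank the payload.

The payload lies between two minimal phiC31 attB sites, so that phiC31 integrase can swap the whole cassette into a matching pair of attP sites in an acceptor cell line or organism by recombination-mediated cassette exchange. This gives a defined genomic insertion rather than random integration.

Inside the attB pair are two units. The first is an sgRNA expression unit in which, according to the catalogue entry, an Aedes albopictus U6 promoter (AALF029744) drives a Streptococcus pyogenes Cas9 guide RNA scaffold. Targeting sequences are cloned into a BbsI cassette. The feature table annotates the scaffold but not the U6 promoter or the BbsI sites, which presumably sit in the unannotated stretch between the first attB site and the scaffold. The second unit uses the Drosophila melanogaster Actin5C promoter to express EGFP joined through a T2A peptide to puromycin N-acetyltransferase, ending in an SV40 polyadenylation signal. Integrants therefore fluoresce and can be selected with puromycin from a single transcript.

No Cas9 is encoded, so the nuclease must be supplied separately. The associated publication concerns pooled CRISPR knockout screening in mosquito cells, where guide libraries would be cloned into this backbone. Site-specific integration of this kind would let the integrated sgRNA serve as the screen readout.
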