Addgene plasmid #176663: pLib6.4-Aalb_744
Purpose: (Empty Backbone) Expression of sgRNA under Ae. albopictus U6 (AALF029744) promoter & delivery of D.mel-Actin5C::EGFP-2A-puro|sgRNA cassette through PhiC31 RCME to AttP acceptor cell line/organism
Depositing lab: Norbert Perrimon. Depositing organization: Harvard Medical School. Publication: Bioinformatic and cell-based tools for pooled CRISPR knockout screening in mosquitos. Viswanatha R, Mameli E, Rodiger J, Merckaert P, Feitosa-Suntheimer F, Colpitts TM, Mohr SE, Hu Y, Perrimon N. Nat Commun. 2021 Nov 24;12(1):6825. doi: 10.1038/s41467-021-27129-3. PubMed 34819517.
Backbone
  Vector backbone: pUC19
  Vector type: Insect Expression ; CRISPR
  Selectable markers: Puromycin
Growth in bacteria
  Bacterial resistance: Ampicillin, 100 μg/mL
  Growth temperature: 37°C
  Growth strain: DH5alpha
  Copy number: High Copy
Gene/Insert
  Gene/Insert name: None
Terms and licenses: Academic/Nonprofit Terms; Industry Terms: Not Available to Industry
Depositor comments: Cloning of sgRNA targeting sequence into BbsI cassette. Please visit https://www.biorxiv.org/content/10.1101/2021.03.29.437496v2 for bioRxiv preprint.
How to cite: pLib6.4-Aalb_744 was a gift from Norbert Perrimon (Addgene plasmid # 176663 ; http://n2t.net/addgene:176663 ; RRID:Addgene_176663)
